Addgene plasmid #166159: pDONR221-CLF2(2of3)
Purpose: Gateway entry vector for N. furzeri CLF2
Depositing lab: Daniel Jarosz. Depositing organization: Stanford University. Publication: Tissue-specific landscape of protein aggregation and quality control in an aging vertebrate. Chen YR, Harel I, Singh PP, Ziv I, Moses E, Goshtchevsky U, Machado BE, Brunet A, Jarosz DF. Dev Cell. 2024 Jul 22;59(14):1892-1911.e13. doi: 10.1016/j.devcel.2024.04.014. Epub 2024 May 28. PubMed 38810654.
Backbone
  Vector backbone: pDONR221
  Vector type: Gateway Entry Vector
Growth in bacteria
  Bacterial resistance: Kanamycin, 50 μg/mL
  Growth temperature: 37°C
  Growth strain: DH5alpha
  Copy number: High Copy
Gene/Insert
  Gene/Insert name: CLF2(2of3)
  Species: N. furzeri
  Insert size (bp): 480
  Cloning method: Gateway Cloning
Terms and licenses: Academic/Nonprofit Terms; Industry Terms: Not Available to Industry
Depositor comments: Stopless entry clone. Please visit https://doi.org/10.1101/2022.02.26.482120 for bioRxiv preprint. Also see Harel and Chen et al. 2024 (https://doi.org/10.1016/j.celrep.2023.112787)
How to cite: pDONR221-CLF2(2of3) was a gift from Daniel Jarosz (Addgene plasmid # 166159 ; http://n2t.net/addgene:166159 ; RRID:Addgene_166159)
