[The description below was written by a language model from this plasmid's Addgene catalogue record and pLannotate feature annotations shown in this document.]
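Description:
pDONR221-CLF2(2of3) is a Gateway entry clone built on the pDONR221 backbone, carrying a roughly 480 bp coding sequence designated CLF2(2of3) from the turquoise killifish Nothobranchius furzeri. The sequenced plasmid is about 3.0 kb and is maintained in E. coli through a high-copy ColE1/pUC-type origin of replication, with selection provided by a kanamycin resistance gene encoding an aminoglycoside phosphotransferase. The record does not explain what the "2of3" label means; it may mark one of several related killifish sequences or clones, but this is not stated.

The insert sits between attL1 and attL2, the recombination sites left after a BP reaction into the donor vector, and the spacing between these sites in the feature table matches the stated insert size. These sites allow directional transfer of the open reading frame into any attR-containing destination vector by an LR Clonase reaction. As is typical of entry vectors, no promoter is positioned to express the insert. The rrnB T1 and T2 terminators upstream of attL1 insulate the cassette from read-through transcription, and a T7 promoter lies just outside attL2, facing the insert, where it is commonly used as a sequencing primer site. The short lacI and lacZα fragments annotated are backbone remnants with no functional role.

The depositor notes that this is a stopless entry clone, so the coding sequence lacks a termination codon and can be fused in frame to C-terminal tags or reporters supplied by the destination vector. It was deposited with work on tissue-specific protein aggregation and quality control in an aging vertebrate.
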