Features (pLannotate 1.2.2; 9 found; start..end, strand, type, name):
    121..213     +  CDS            lacI (fragment): lac repressor; lacI; The lac repressor binds to the lac operator to inhibit transcription in E. coli. This inhibition can be relieved by adding lactose or isopropyl-β-D-thiogalactopyranoside (IPTG).
    268..295     -  terminator     rrnB T2 terminator: transcription terminator T2 from the E. coli rrnB gene
    427..470     +  terminator     rrnB T1 terminator: Escherichia coli rrnB; transcription terminator T1 from the E. coli rrnB gene
    517..553     -  CDS            lacZα (fragment): LacZα fragment of β-galactosidase; lacZ fragment
    569..668     +  protein_bind   attL1: mutant version of attL; recombination site for the Gateway® LR reaction LR Clonase™
   1168..1267    -  protein_bind   attL2: mutant version of attL; recombination site for the Gateway® LR reaction LR Clonase™
   1285..1303    -  promoter       T7 promoter: promoter for bacteriophage T7 RNA polymerase
   1437..2246    +  CDS            KanR: aminoglycoside phosphotransferase; aph(3')-Ia; confers resistance to kanamycin in bacteria or G418 (Geneticin®) in eukaryotes
   2393..2981    +  rep_origin     ori: high-copy-number ColE1/pMB1/pBR322/pUC origin of replication
>Addgene plasmid #166159 | pDONR221-CLF2(2of3) | addgene full sequence | sequence record 329017 | Addgene NGS Result
CTTTCCTGCGTTATCCCCTGATTCTGTGGATAACCGTATTACCGCCTTTGAGTGAGCTGATACCGCTCGC
CGCAGCCGAACGACCGAGCGCAGCGAGTCAGTGAGCGAGGAAGCGGAAGAGCGCCCAATACGCAAACCGC
CTCTCCCCGCGCGTTGGCCGATTCATTAATGCAGCTGGCACGACAGGTTTCCCGACTGGAAAGCGGGCAG
TGAGCGCAACGCAATTAATACGCGTACCGCTAGCCAGGAAGAGTTTGTAGAAACGCAAAAAGGCCATCCG
TCAGGATGGCCTTCTGCTTAGTTTGATGCCTGGCAGTTTATGGCGGGCGTCCTGCCCGCCACCCTCCGGG
CCGTTGCTTCACAACGTTCAAATCCGCTCCCGGCGGATTTGTCCTACTCAGGAGAGCGTTCACCGACAAA
CAACAGATAAAACGAAAGGCCCAGTCTTCCGACTGAGCCTTTCGTTTTATTTGATGCCTGGCAGTTCCCT
ACTCTCGCGTTAACGCTAGCATGGATGTTTTCCCAGTCACGACGTTGTAAAACGACGGCCAGTCTTAAGC
TCGGGCCCCAAATAATGATTTTATTTTGACTGATAGTGACCTGTTCGTTGCAACAAATTGATGAGCAATG
CTTTTTTATAATGCCAACTTTGTACAAAAAAGCAGGCTTCGAAGGAGATAACAAAATGGCCTCTGGAGTG
CAAGTCTGTGACGATGTGAAAGACATCATCAAAGACATGAAAGTAGTCAAGACTGATGCTGACACAAACG
ACCGTATTAGACTGGTGCTCCTAGAAATCAAAGATGGCAAAATCGTTATCGAAAGAACCTACAGGCAGAA
GGATTTGTCAGATGAGCCGGATATCTTCAAGTTCTTCTTGAAACAACTGGAAAACAATAAATGCCGCTAC
CTGCTGTACGACTGCCACTTTGAGACAAAGGAAAGCAAAAAAGAAGAGCTGGTGTTTGTGATGTGGGCTC
CTGATACTGCACCCATTAAGGCAAAGATGCAGATTGCAAGCTCAAAAGATGCTCTTAAGAAGATCTTGAC
AGGTATCAAACACGAGATCCAGATGAACGACCTTTCGGATTACGGAACCAGGGAAGGTTTTGCAGACAAA
ATGGGAAAGTGTGTTCAATCAGTTGAAGGCCATCCTGTCGGATGTTGACCCAGCTTTCTTGTACAAAGTT
GGCATTATAAGAAAGCATTGCTTATCAATTTGTTGCAACGAACAGGTCACTATCAGTCAAAATAAAATCA
TTATTTGCCATCCAGCTGATATCCCCTATAGTGAGTCGTATTACATGGTCATAGCTGTTTCCTGGCAGCT
CTGGCCCGTGTCTCAAAATCTCTGATGTTACATTGCACAAGATAAAAATATATCATCATGAACAATAAAA
CTGTCTGCTTACATAAACAGTAATACAAGGGGTGTTATGAGCCATATTCAACGGGAAACGTCGAGGCCGC
GATTAAATTCCAACATGGATGCTGATTTATATGGGTATAAATGGGCTCGCGATAATGTCGGGCAATCAGG
TGCGACAATCTATCGCTTGTATGGGAAGCCCGATGCGCCAGAGTTGTTTCTGAAACATGGCAAAGGTAGC
GTTGCCAATGATGTTACAGATGAGATGGTCAGACTAAACTGGCTGACGGAATTTATGCCTCTTCCGACCA
TCAAGCATTTTATCCGTACTCCTGATGATGCATGGTTACTCACCACTGCGATCCCCGGAAAAACAGCATT
CCAGGTATTAGAAGAATATCCTGATTCAGGTGAAAATATTGTTGATGCGCTGGCAGTGTTCCTGCGCCGG
TTGCATTCGATTCCTGTTTGTAATTGTCCTTTTAACAGCGATCGCGTATTTCGTCTCGCTCAGGCGCAAT
CACGAATGAATAACGGTTTGGTTGATGCGAGTGATTTTGATGACGAGCGTAATGGCTGGCCTGTTGAACA
AGTCTGGAAAGAAATGCATAAACTTTTGCCATTCTCACCGGATTCAGTCGTCACTCATGGTGATTTCTCA
CTTGATAACCTTATTTTTGACGAGGGGAAATTAATAGGTTGTATTGATGTTGGACGAGTCGGAATCGCAG
ACCGATACCAGGATCTTGCCATCCTATGGAACTGCCTCGGTGAGTTTTCTCCTTCATTACAGAAACGGCT
TTTTCAAAAATATGGTATTGATAATCCTGATATGAATAAATTGCAGTTTCATTTGATGCTCGATGAGTTT
TTCTAATCAGAATTGGTTAATTGGTTGTAACACTGGCAGAGCATTACGCTGACTTGACGGGACGGCGCAA
GCTCATGACCAAAATCCCTTAACGTGAGTTACGCGTCGTTCCACTGAGCGTCAGACCCCGTAGAAAAGAT
CAAAGGATCTTCTTGAGATCCTTTTTTTCTGCGCGTAATCTGCTGCTTGCAAACAAAAAAACCACCGCTA
CCAGCGGTGGTTTGTTTGCCGGATCAAGAGCTACCAACTCTTTTTCCGAAGGTAACTGGCTTCAGCAGAG
CGCAGATACCAAATACTGTTCTTCTAGTGTAGCCGTAGTTAGGCCACCACTTCAAGAACTCTGTAGCACC
GCCTACATACCTCGCTCTGCTAATCCTGTTACCAGTGGCTGCTGCCAGTGGCGATAAGTCGTGTCTTACC
GGGTTGGACTCAAGACGATAGTTACCGGATAAGGCGCAGCGGTCGGGCTGAACGGGGGGTTCGTGCACAC
AGCCCAGCTTGGAGCGAACGACCTACACCGAACTGAGATACCTACAGCGTGAGCTATGAGAAAGCGCCAC
GCTTCCCGAAGGGAGAAAGGCGGACAGGTATCCGGTAAGCGGCAGGGTCGGAACAGGAGAGCGCACGAGG
GAGCTTCCAGGGGGAAACGCCTGGTATCTTTATAGTCCTGTCGGGTTTCGCCACCTCTGACTTGAGCGTC
GATTTTTGTGATGCTCGTCAGGGGGGCGGAGCCTATGGAAAAACGCCAGCAACGCGGCCTTTTTACGGTT
CCTGGCCTTTTGCTGGCCTTTTGCTCACATGTT
