>Addgene plasmid #166159 | pDONR221-CLF2(2of3) | depositor partial sequence | sequence record 322708 | insert sequence
ATGGCCTCTGGAGTGCAAGTCTGTGACGATGTGAAAGACATCATCAAAGACATGAAAGTAGTCAAGACTG
ATGCTGACACAAACGACCGTATTAGACTGGTGCTCCTAGAAATCAAAGATGGCAAAATCGTTATCGAAAG
AACCTACAGGCAGAAGGATTTGTCAGATGAGCCGGATATCTTCAAGTTCTTCTTGAAACAACTGGAAAAC
AATAAATGCCGCTACCTGCTGTACGACTGCCACTTTGAGACAAAGGAAAGCAAAAAAGAAGAGCTGGTGT
TTGTGATGTGGGCTCCTGATACTGCACCCATTAAGGCAAAGATGCAGATTGCAAGCTCAAAAGATGCTCT
TAAGAAGATCTTGACAGGTATCAAACACGAGATCCAGATGAACGACCTTTCGGATTACGGAACCAGGGAA
GGTTTTGCAGACAAAATGGGAAAGTGTGTTCAATCAGTTGAAGGCCATCCTGTCGGATGT
